>Addgene plasmid #55247 | EBFP2-MAP4-C-10 | depositor partial sequence | sequence record 85652 | insert sequence
ACGTCAGATCCGCTAGCGCTACCGGTCGCCACCATGGTGAGCAAGGGCGAGGAGCTGTTCACCGGGGTGG
TGCCCATCCTGGTCGAGCTGGACGGCGACGTAAACGGCCACAAGTTCAGCGTGAGGGGCGAGGGCGAGGG
CGATGCCACCAACGGCAAGCTGACCCTGAAGTTCATCTGCACCACCGGCAAGCTGCCCGTGCCCTGGCCC
ACCCTCGTGACCACCCTGAGCCACGGCGTGCAGTGCTTCGCCCGCTACCCCGACCACATGAAGCAGCACG
ACTTCTTCAAGTCCGCCATGCCCGAAGGCTACGTCCAGGAGCGCACCATCTTCTTCAAGGACGACGGCAC
CTACAAGACCCGCGCCGAGGTGAAGTTCGAGGGCGACACCCTGGTGAACCGCATCGAGCTGAAGGGCGTC
GACTTCAAGGAGGACGGCAACATCCTGGGGCACAAGCTGGAGTACAACTTCAACAGCCACAACATCTATA
TCATGGCCGTCAAGCAGAAGAACGGCATCAAGGTGAACTTCAAGATCCGCCACAACGTGGAGGACGGCAG
CGTGCAGCTCGCCGACCACTACCAGCAGAACACCCCCATCGGCGACGGCCCCGTGCTGCTGCCCGACAGC
CACTACCTGAGCACCCAGTCCGTGCTGAGCAAAGACCCCAACGAGAAGCGCGATCACATGGTCCTGCTGG
AGTTCCGCACCGCCGCCGGGATCACTCTCGGCATGGACGAGCTGTACAAGTCCGGACTCAGATCTGGTGG
CTCCGCAGGATCCCGGCAAGAAGAAGCAAAGGCTGCTGTAGGTGTGACTGGAAATGACATCACTACCCCG
CCAAACAAGGAGCCACCACCAAGCCCAGAAAAGAAAGCAAAGCCTTTGGCCACCACTCAACCTGCAAAGA
CTTCAACATCGAAAGCCAAAACACAGCCCACTTCTCTCCCTAAGCAACCAGCTCCCACCACCTCTGGTGG
GTTGAATAAAAAACCCATGAGCCTCGCCTCAGGCTCAGTGCCAGCTGCCCCACACAAACGCCCTGCTGCT
GCCACTGCTACTGCCAGGCCTTCCACCCTACCTGCCAGAGACGTGAAGCCAAAGCCAATTACAGAAGCTA
AGGTTGCCGAAAAGCGGACCTCTCCATCCAAGCCTTCATCTGCCCCAGCCCTCAAACCTGGACCTAAAAC
CACCCCAACCGTTTCAAAAGCCACATCTCCCTCAACTCTTGTTTCCACTGGACCAAGTAGTAGAAGTCCA
GCTACAACTCTGCCTAAGAGGCCAACCAGCATCAAGACTGAGGGGAAACCTGCTGATGTCAAAAGGATGA
CTGCTAAGTCTGCCTCAGCTGACTTGAGTCGCTCAAAGACCACCTCTGCCAGTTCTGTGAAGAGAAACAC
CACTCCCACTGGGGCAGCACCCCCAGCAGGGATGACTTCCACTCGAGTCAAGCCCATGTCTGCACCTAGC
CGCTCTTCTGGGGCTCTTTCTGTGGACAAGAAGCCCACTTCCACTAAGCCTAGCTCCTCTGCTCCCAGGG
TGAGCCGCCTGGCCACAACTGTTTCTGCCCCTGACCTGAAGAGTGTTCGCTCCAAGGTCGGCTCTACAGA
AAACATCAAACACCAGCCTGGAGGAGGCCGGGCCAAGGTAGAGAAAAAAACAGAGGCAGCTACCACAGCT
GGGAAGCCTGAACCTAATGCAGTCACTAAAGCAGCCGGCTCCATTGCGAGTGCACAGAAACCGCCTGCTG
GGAAAGTCCAGATAGTATCCAAAAAAGTGAGCTACAGTCATATTCAATCCAAGTGTGTTTCCAAGGACAA
TATTAAGCATGTCCCTGGATGTGGCAATGTTCAGATTCAGAACAAGAAAGTGGACATATCCAAGGTCTCC
TCCAAGTGTGGGTCCAAAGCTAATATCAAGCACAAGCCTGGTGGAGGAGATGTCAAGATTGAAAGTCAGA
AGTTGAACTTCAAGGAGAAGGCCCAAGCCAAAGTGGGATAGGGATCCACCGGATCTAGATAACTGATCAT
AATCAGCCATACCACATT
