>Addgene plasmid #55247 | EBFP2-MAP4-C-10 | addgene partial sequence | sequence record 131827 | Mombaerts-819 5'-GAGAAGCGCGATCACATGGTCCT-3'
CTCTCGGCATGGACGAGCTGTACAAGTCCGGACTCAGATCTGGTGGCTCCGCAGGATCCCGGCAAGAAGA
AGCAAAGGCTGCTGTAGGTGTGACTGGAAATGACATCACTACCCCGCCAAACAAGGAGCCACCACCAAGC
CCAGAAAAGAAAGCAAAGCCTTTGGCCACCACTCAACCTGCAAAGACTTCAACATCGAAAGCCAAAACAC
AGCCCACTTCTCTCCCTAAGCAACCAGCTCCCACCACCTCTGGTGGGTTGAATAAAAAACCCATGAGCCT
CGCCTCAGGCTCAGTGCCAGCTGCCCCACACAAACGCCCTGCTGCTGCCACTGCTACTGCCAGGCCTTCC
ACCCTACCTGCCAGAGACGTGAAGCCAAAGCCAATTACAGAAGCTAAGGTTGCCGAAAAGCGGACCTCTC
CATCCAAGCCTTCATCTGCCCCAGCCCTCAAACCTGGACCTAAAACCACCCCAACCGTTTCAAAAGCCAC
ATCTCCCTCAACTCTTGTTTCCACTGGACCAAGTAGTAGAAGTCCAGCTACAACTCTGCCTAAGAGGCCA
ACCAGCATCAAGACTGAGGGGAAACCTGCTGATGTCAAAAGGATGACTGCTAAGTCTGCCTCAGCTGACT
TGAGTCGCTCAAAGACCACCTCTGCCAGTTCTGTGAAGAGAAACACCACTCCCACTGGGGCAGCACCCCC
AGCAGGGATGACTTCCACTCGAGTCAAGCCCATGTCTGCACCTAGCCGCTCTTCTGGGGCTCTTTCTGTG
GACAAGAAGCCCACTTCCACTAAGCCTAGCTCCTCTGCTCCCAGG
