[The description below was written by a language model from this plasmid's Addgene catalogue record.]
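Description:
EBFP2-MAP4-C-10 is a mammalian expression plasmid built on the EBFP2-C1 backbone (about 4.75 kb without the insert), a C1-style fluorescent protein fusion vector. It is maintained in E. coli as a high-copy plasmid under kanamycin selection. The listed neomycin marker allows G418 selection of mammalian cells that have taken up the plasmid, which makes stable lines possible as well as transient expression. No feature table is provided with the record, so details such as the specific replication origins or the promoters driving the resistance marker are not stated. The 3′ sequencing primer listed does imply an SV40 polyadenylation signal downstream of the insert.

The payload is mouse MAP4 (microtubule-associated protein 4), expressed from the CMV promoter, a strong constitutive promoter in most mammalian cell types. The blue fluorescent protein EBFP2 is supplied by the backbone and sits at the N-terminus, so MAP4 is fused to the C-terminal end of the fluorophore. The "C-10" in the name probably reflects this orientation and a 10-residue linker, but the record does not confirm this. It also does not state the insert size, whether the full-length coding sequence is present, or how the insert was cloned.

Because MAP4 binds along microtubules, the fusion serves as a localization marker that labels the microtubule cytoskeleton in blue, with excitation at 383 nm and emission at 448 nm. Such a marker is typically used for fluorescence imaging of microtubule organization in transfected cells, and its blue emission lets it be combined with green, yellow or red markers in multicolour experiments.
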