Addgene plasmid #55247: EBFP2-MAP4-C-10
Purpose: Localization: Microtubules, Excitation: 383, Emission: 448
Depositing lab: Michael Davidson. Depositing organization: Florida State University, Tallahassee.
Backbone
  Vector backbone: EBFP2-C1
  Backbone size w/o insert (bp): 4750
  Vector type: Mammalian Expression
  Selectable markers: Neomycin (select with G418)
Growth in bacteria
  Bacterial resistance: Kanamycin, 50 μg/mL
  Growth temperature: 37°C
  Growth strain: DH5alpha
  Copy number: High Copy
Gene/Insert
  Gene/Insert name: MAP4 (alt name: NM_008633.4)
  Species: M. musculus (mouse)
  Promoter: CMV
  Tag / fusion protein: EBFP2 (N terminal on backbone)
  Cloning method: Unknown
  Sequencing primers: 5′ CMV-F; 3′ SV40pA-R
Terms and licenses: Academic/Nonprofit Terms; Industry Terms
Depositor comments: . Excitation = 383; Emission = 448
How to cite: EBFP2-MAP4-C-10 was a gift from Michael Davidson (Addgene plasmid # 55247 ; http://n2t.net/addgene:55247 ; RRID:Addgene_55247)
